>Addgene plasmid #99318 | hSTARR-seq_SCP1 vector_blocking 3 | addgene full sequence | sequence record 193536 | Addgene NGS Result
GGCCTAACTGGCCGGTACCTGAGCTCCCTAGGGTACTTATATAAGGGGGTGGGGGCGCGTTCGTCCTCAG
TCGCGATCGAACACTCGAGCCGAGCAGACGTGCCTACGGACCGGGGCCCGGTCGTGAGGCACTGGGCAGG
TAAGTATCAAGGTTACAAGACAGGTTTAAGGAGACCAATAGAAACTGGGCTTGTCGAGACAGAGAAGACT
CTTGCGTTTCTGATAGGCACCTATTGGTCTTACTGACATCCACTTTGCCTTTCTCTCCACAGGTGTCCAC
CCTGCAGGCTTAAGCATGGCTAGCAAAGGAGAAGAACTCTTCACTGGAGTTGTCCCAATTCTTGTTGAAT
TAGATTGATCTAGAGCATGCACCGGTGATATCGCGGCCGCATTAGGCACCCCAGGCTTTACACTTTATGC
TTCCGGCTCGTATAATGTGTGGATTTTGAGTTAGGATCCGTCGAGATTTTCAGGAGCTAAGGAAGCTAAA
ATGGAGAAAAAAATCACTGGATATACCACCGTTGATATATCCCAATGGCATCGTAAAGAACATTTTGAGG
CATTTCAGTCAGTTGCTCAATGTACCTATAACCAGACCGTTCAGCTGGATATTACGGCCTTTTTAAAGAC
CGTAAAGAAAAATAAGCACAAGTTTTATCCGGCCTTTATTCACATTCTTGCCCGCCTGATGAATGCTCAT
CCGGAATTCCGTATGGCAATGAAAGACGGTGAGCTGGTGATATGGGATAGTGTTCACCCTTGTTACACCG
TTTTCCATGAGCAAACTGAAACGTTTTCATCGCTCTGGAGTGAATACCACGACGATTTCCGGCAGTTTCT
ACACATATATTCGCAAGATGTGGCGTGTTACGGTGAAAACCTGGCCTATTTCCCTAAAGGGTTTATTGAG
AATATGTTTTTCGTCTCAGCCAATCCCTGGGTGAGTTTCACCAGTTTTGATTTAAACGTGGCCAATATGG
ACAACTTCTTCGCCCCCGTTTTCACCATGGGCAAATATTATACGCAAGGCGACAAGGTGCTGATGCCGCT
GGCGATTCAGGTTCATCATGCCGTTTGTGATGGCTTCCATGTCGGCAGAATGCTTAATGAATTACAACAG
TACTGCGATGAGTGGCAGGGCGGGGCGTAAACGCGTGGATCCGGCTTACTAAAAGCCAGATAACAGTATG
CGTATTTGCGCGCTGATTTTTGCGGTATAAGAATATATACTGATATGTATACCCGAAGTATGTCAAAAAG
AGGTATGCTATGAAGCAGCGTATTACAGTGACAGTTGACAGCGACAGCTATCAGTTGCTCAAGGCATATA
TGATGTCAATATCTCCGGTCTGGTAAGCACAACCATGCAGAATGAAGCCCGTCGTCTGCGTGCCGAACGC
TGGAAAGCGGAAAATCAGGAAGGGATGGCTGAGGTCGCCCGGTTTATTGAAATGAACGGCTCTTTTGCTG
ACGAGAACAGGGGCTGGTGAAATGCAGTTTAAGGTTTACACCTATAAAAGAGAGAGCCGTTATCGTCTGT
TTGTGGATGTACAGAGTGATATTATTGACACGCCCGGGCGACGGATGGTGATCCCCCTGGCCAGTGCACG
TCTGCTGTCAGATAAAGTCTCCCGTGAACTTTACCCGGTGGTGCATATCGGGGATGAAAGCTGGCGCATG
ATGACCACCGATATGGCCAGTGTGCCGGTCTCCGTTATCGGGGAAGAAGTGGCTGATCTCAGCCACCGCG
AAAATGACATCAAAAACGCCATTAACCTGATGTTCTGGGGAATATAAATGTCAGGCTCCCTTATACACAG
CCAGTCTGCAGGATATCGTCGACGAATTCGGCCGGCCGCTTCGAGCAGACATGATAAGATACATTGATGA
GTTTGGACAAACCACAACTAGAATGCAGTGAAAAAAATGCTTTATTTGTGAAATTTGTGATGCTATTGCT
TTATTTGTAACCATTATAAGCTGCAATAAACAAGTTAACAACAACAATTGCATTCATTTTATGTTTCAGG
TTCAGGGGGAGGTGTGGGAGGTTTTTTAAAGCAAGTAAAACCTCTACAAATGTGGTAAAATCGATAAGGA
TCCGACCGATGCCCTTGAGAGCCTTCAACCCAGTCAGCTCCTTCCGGTGGGCGCGGGGCATGACTATCGT
CGCCGCACTTATGACTGTCTTCTTTATCATGCAACTCGTAGGACAGGTGCCGGCAGCGCTCTTCCGCTTC
CTCGCTCACTGACTCGCTGCGCTCGGTCGTTCGGCTGCGGCGAGCGGTATCAGCTCACTCAAAGGCGGTA
ATACGGTTATCCACAGAATCAGGGGATAACGCAGGAAAGAACATGTGAGCAAAAGGCCAGCAAAAGGCCA
GGAACCGTAAAAAGGCCGCGTTGCTGGCGTTTTTCCATAGGCTCCGCCCCCCTGACGAGCATCACAAAAA
TCGACGCTCAAGTCAGAGGTGGCGAAACCCGACAGGACTATAAAGATACCAGGCGTTTCCCCCTGGAAGC
TCCCTCGTGCGCTCTCCTGTTCCGACCCTGCCGCTTACCGGATACCTGTCCGCCTTTCTCCCTTCGGGAA
GCGTGGCGCTTTCTCATAGCTCACGCTGTAGGTATCTCAGTTCGGTGTAGGTCGTTCGCTCCAAGCTGGG
CTGTGTGCACGAACCCCCCGTTCAGCCCGACCGCTGCGCCTTATCCGGTAACTATCGTCTTGAGTCCAAC
CCGGTAAGACACGACTTATCGCCACTGGCAGCAGCCACTGGTAACAGGATTAGCAGAGCGAGGTATGTAG
GCGGTGCTACAGAGTTCTTGAAGTGGTGGCCTAACTACGGCTACACTAGAAGAACAGTATTTGGTATCTG
CGCTCTGCTGAAGCCAGTTACCTTCGGAAAAAGAGTTGGTAGCTCTTGATCCGGCAAACAAACCACCGCT
GGTAGCGGTGGTTTTTTTGTTTGCAAGCAGCAGATTACGCGCAGAAAAAAAGGATCTCAAGAAGATCCTT
TGATCTTTTCTACGGGGTCTGACGCTCAGTGGAACGAAAACTCACGTTAAGGGATTTTGGTCATGAGATT
ATCAAAAAGGATCTTCACCTAGATCCTTTTAAATTAAAAATGAAGTTTTAAATCAATCTAAAGTATATAT
GAGTAAACTTGGTCTGACAGCGGCCGCAAATGCTAAACCACTGCAGTGGTTACCAGTGCTTGATCAGTGA
GGCACCGATCTCAGCGATCTGCCTATTTCGTTCGTCCATAGTGGCCTGACTCCCCGTCGTGTAGATCACT
ACGATTCGTGAGGGCTTACCATCAGGCCCCAGCGCAGCAATGATGCCGCGAGAGCCGCGTTCACCGGCCC
CCGATTTGTCAGCAATGAACCAGCCAGCAGGGAGGGCCGAGCGAAGAAGTGGTCCTGCTACTTTGTCCGC
CTCCATCCAGTCTATGAGCTGCTGTCGTGATGCTAGAGTAAGAAGTTCGCCAGTGAGTAGTTTCCGAAGA
GTTGTGGCCATTGCTACTGGCATCGTGGTATCACGCTCGTCGTTCGGTATGGCTTCGTTCAACTCTGGTT
CCCAGCGGTCAAGCCGGGTCACATGATCACCCATATTATGAAGAAATGCAGTCAGCTCCTTAGGGCCTCC
GATCGTTGTCAGAAGTAAGTTGGCCGCGGTGTTGTCGCTCATGGTAATGGCAGCACTACACAATTCTCTT
ACCGTCATGCCATCCGTAAGATGCTTTTCCGTGACCGGCGAGTACTCAACCAAGTCGTTTTGTGAGTAGT
GTATACGGCGACCAAGCTGCTCTTGCCCGGCGTCTATACGGGACAACACCGCGCCACATAGCAGTACTTT
GAAAGTGCTCATCATCGGGAATCGTTCTTCGGGGCGGAAAGACTCAAGGATCTTGCCGCTATTGAGATCC
AGTTCGATATAGCCCACTCTTGCACCCAGTTGATCTTCAGCATCTTTTACTTTCACCAGCGTTTCGGGGT
GTGCAAAAACAGGCAAGCAAAATGCCGCAAAGAAGGGAATGAGTGCGACACGAAAATGTTGGATGCTCAT
ACTCGTCCTTTTTCAATATTATTGAAGCATTTATCAGGGTTACTAGTTCTGCTGTATCTCTAAGATGGCT
GGCACGTAAAGAGGGTCTCAATAAATATGCCTTGAATTAATGAAAACAGTGGTTTCTGAATCATGGCCTC
CAAAGAGCATTTGCCTTTTCCCCTCTCACCCTTCTGAAGGTGCCCAGGCTGCCCTGGCAGGATGCCTCTT
TCTCTGTGGGGTGGCATTCTCTGCTCTCTCTCTAATACTCTTTCTTTTTCTTCCCTCCTCTCCCCCAACT
GCAGGATGCCTTTGTGGAACTGTAAGGCCCCAGCATGCGGCCTCTGTTTGATTTCTCCTGGCTGTCTCTG
AAGACTCTGCTCAGTTTGGCCCTGGTGGGAGCTTGCATCACCCTGGGTGCCTATCTGGGCCACAAGTGAA
GTCAACATGCCTGCCCCAAACAAATATGCAAAAGGTTCACTAAAGCAGTAGAAATAATATGCATAGCGCC
AGCACAGTGGTCGAGCCTCGACTGTGCCTTCTAGTTGCCAGCCATCTGTTGTTTGCCCCTCCCCCGTGCC
TTCCTTGACCCTGGAAGGTGCCACTCCCACTGTCCTTTCCTAATAAAATGAGGAAATTGCATCGCATTGT
CTGAGTAGGTGTCATTCTATTCTGGGGGGTGGGGTGGGGCAGGACAGCAAGGGGGAGGATTGGGAAGACA
ATAGCAGGCATGCTGGGGATGCGGTGGGCTCTATGGCTTCTGAGGCGGAAAGCTAGACTCGACTGTGCCT
TCTAGTTGCCAGCCATCTGTTGTTTGCCCCTCCCCCGTGCCTTCCTTGACCCTGGAAGGTGCCACTCCCA
CTGTCCTTTCCTAATAAAATGAGGAAATTGCATCGCATTGTCTGAGTAGGTGTCATTCTATTCTGGGGGG
TGGGGTGGGGCAGGACAGCAAGGGGGAGGATTGGGAAGACAATAGCAGGCATGCTGGGGATGCGGTGGGC
TCTATGGCTTCTGAGGCGGAAAGCTTCAGCGATGGCTTCTAGCTGCCCGGGTGGCATCCCTGTGACCCCT
CCCCAGTGCCTCTTCTGGCCCTGGAAGTTGCCACTCCAGTGCCCACCAGCCTTGTCCTAATAAAATTAAG
TTGCATCATTTTGTCTGACTAGGTGTCCTTCTATAATATTATGGGGTGGAGGGGGGTGGTATGGAGCAAG
GGGCAAGTTGGGAAGACAACCTGTAGGGCCTGCGGGGTCTATTGGGAACCAAGCTGGAGTGCAGTGGCAC
AATCTTGGCTCACTGCAATCTCCGCCTCCTGGGTTCAAGCGATTCTCCTGCCTCAGCCTTCTAGCTTCAG
CGATGGCTTCTAGCTGCCCGGGTGGCATCCCTGTGACCCCTCCCCAGTGCCTCTTCTGGCCCTGGAAGTT
GCCACTCCAGTGCCCACCAGCCTTGTCCTAATAAAATTAAGTTGCATCATTTTGTCTGACTAGGTGTCCT
TCTATAATATTATGGGGTGGAGGGGGGTGGTATGGAGCAAGGGGCAAGTTGGGAAGACAACCTGTAGGGC
CTGCGGGGTCTATTGGGAACCAAGCTGGAGTGCAGTGGCACAATCTTGGCTCACTGCAATCTCCGCCTCC
TGGGTTCAAGCGATTCTCCTGCCTCAGCCTCCCGAGTACTAGTACGTCTCTCAAGGATAAGTAAGTAATA
TTAAGGTACGGGAGGTATTGGACAGGCCGCAATAAAATATCTTTATTTTCATTACATCTGTGTGTTGGTT
TTTTGTGTGAATCGATAGTACTAACATACGCTCTCCATCAAAACAAAACGAAACAAAACAAACTAGCAAA
ATAGGCTGTCCCCAGTGCAAGTGCAGGTGCCAGAACATTTCTCT
Features (pLannotate 1.2.2; 20 found; start..end, strand, type, name):
    140..272     +  intron         chimeric intron: chimera between introns from human β-globin and immunoglobulin heavy chain genes
    287..355     +  CDS            cEGFP (fragment): cEGFP is a basic (constitutively fluorescent) green fluorescent protein published in 2008, derived from Aequorea victoria.
    407..437     +  promoter       lac UV5 promoter: E. coli lac promoter with an "up" mutation
    461..490     +  promoter       cat promoter (fragment): promoter of the E. coli cat gene encoding chloramphenicol acetyltransferase
    491..1150    +  CDS            CmR: chloramphenicol acetyltransferase; cat; confers resistance to chloramphenicol
   1329..1487    +  CDS            ccdA (fragment): CCDA_ECO57 - Also known as H, letA. Experimental evidence at protein level: Swiss-Prot protein existence level 1. Antitoxin component of a type II toxin-antitoxin (TA) system which inhibits the post-segregational killing (PSK) of plasmid-free cells, also referred to as a plasmid addiction system. Binds to and blocks the activity of CcdB; will also remove bound CcdB protein from the CcdB-GyrA complex by forming a CcdA-CcdB complex, a process termed rejuvenation. Functions as a transcriptional corepressor for the ccdAB operon, repression also requires CcdB (By similarity). From Escherichia coli
   1492..1794    +  CDS            ccdB: CCDB_ECOLI - Also known as G, letB, letD. Experimental evidence at protein level: Swiss-Prot protein existence level 1. Toxic component of a type II toxin-antitoxin (TA) system, functioning in plasmid maintainence. Responsible for the post- segregational killing (PSK) of plasmid-free cells, also referred to as a plasmid addiction system. Half-life of over 2 hours. Cell killing by CcdB is accompanied by filamentation, defects in chromosome and plasmid segregation, defects in cell division, formation of anucleate cells, decreased DNA synthesis and plasmid loss. Interferes with the activity of DN
   1875..1996    -  polyA_signal   SV40 poly(A) signal: SV40 polyadenylation signal
   2019..2087    -  CDS            large T antigen (fragment): large T antigen from SV40 (simian virus 40)
   2103..2232    +  CDS            TcR (fragment): tetracycline efflux protein; tet; confers resistance to tetracycline
   2412..3000    -  rep_origin     ori: high-copy-number ColE1/pMB1/pBR322/pUC origin of replication
   3200..4060    -  CDS            AmpR: β-lactamase confers resistance to ampicillin, carbenicillin, and related antibiotics
   4061..4102    -  promoter       AmpR promoter (fragment): bla
   4109..4544    +  misc_feature   Bcl-2 SA: splice acceptor site from the intron 2/exon 3 junction of the human Bcl-2 gene (Seto et al., 1988)
   4572..4796    +  polyA_signal   bGH poly(A) signal: bovine growth hormone polyadenylation signal
   4823..5047    +  polyA_signal   bGH poly(A) signal: bovine growth hormone polyadenylation signal
   5089..5379    +  polyA_signal   hGH poly(A) signal (fragment): human growth hormone polyadenylation signal
   5410..5707    +  polyA_signal   hGH poly(A) signal (fragment): human growth hormone polyadenylation signal
   5771..5819    +  polyA_signal   poly(A) signal: synthetic polyadenylation signal
   5833..5924    +  misc_feature   pause site: RNA polymerase II transcriptional pause signal from the human α2 globin gene
