[The description below was written by a language model from this plasmid's Addgene catalogue record and pLannotate feature annotations shown in this document.]
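Description:
hSTARR-seq_SCP1 vector_blocking 3 is an empty mammalian screening backbone for STARR-seq, the massively parallel assay in which candidate enhancers from a DNA library are cloned into the transcribed region of a reporter so that each active fragment drives its own transcription and is quantified by sequencing the resulting RNA. It derives from a Promega-type luciferase enhancer vector. In bacteria it replicates from a high-copy ColE1/pUC origin and carries ampicillin resistance on the backbone. The cloning position is occupied by a chloramphenicol resistance gene plus ccdB toxin cassette (with a ccdA fragment). The uncut vector must therefore be propagated in a ccdB-tolerant strain under dual chloramphenicol and ampicillin selection, and replacing the cassette with library inserts counterselects against empty vector in standard strains.

According to the depositor, the core promoter is the synthetic SCP1 element; it is not annotated in the feature table. Downstream of its expected position lie a chimeric β-globin/immunoglobulin intron and a short GFP-derived fragment, followed by the CmR/ccdB stuffer and an annotated SV40 polyadenylation signal. The feature that distinguishes this variant is a "blocking" module: a human Bcl-2 splice acceptor followed by four strong polyadenylation signals (two bGH and two hGH). The table places these before a synthetic poly(A) signal and an α2-globin RNA polymerase II pause site, just upstream of the reporter unit on the circular map. This module is intended to capture and terminate transcripts that initiate in the bacterial origin of replication, so they do not read into the reporter and confound enhancer measurements. The vector appears to be one of a series built to examine such systematic errors in human-cell enhancer assays.
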