Addgene plasmid #99318: hSTARR-seq_SCP1 vector_blocking 3
Purpose: (Empty Backbone) Vector to measure enhancer activity of candidates from a DNA library by STARR-seq.
Depositing lab: Alexander Stark. Depositing organization: Research Institute of Molecular Pathology (IMP). Publication: Resolving systematic errors in widely used enhancer activity assays in human cells. Muerdter F, Boryn LM, Woodfin AR, Neumayr C, Rath M, Zabidi MA, Pagani M, Haberle V, Kazmar T, Catarino RR, Schernhuber K, Arnold CD, Stark A. Nat Methods. 2017 Dec 11. pii: nmeth.4534. doi: 10.1038/nmeth.4534. PubMed 29256496.
Backbone
  Vector backbone: STARR-seq luciferase INF enhancer vector_ORI
  Backbone manufacturer: Promega
  Backbone size (bp): 4457
  Vector type: Mammalian Expression ; hSTARR-seq screening vector
Growth in bacteria
  Bacterial resistance: Chloramphenicol and Ampicillin, 25 & 100 μg/mL
  Growth temperature: 37°C
  Growth strain: ccdB Survival
  Copy number: High Copy
Gene/Insert
  Gene/Insert name: None
Terms and licenses: Academic/Nonprofit Terms; Industry Terms: Not Available to Industry
Depositor comments: This vector has a bcl 2 splice acceptor and 4x polyA sequences downstream of the ORI; for blocking transcripts arising from the ORI; Core promoter is SCP1 . Please see bioRxiv for preprint article. Posted 17 July 2017. DOI: 10.1101/164590
How to cite: hSTARR-seq_SCP1 vector_blocking 3 was a gift from Alexander Stark (Addgene plasmid # 99318 ; http://n2t.net/addgene:99318 ; RRID:Addgene_99318)
